LOCUS       Exported 2323 bp ds-DNA circular SYN 13-MAY-2021
DEFINITION  Phytobricks Level 0 part.
ACCESSION   .
VERSION     .
KEYWORDS    pEPYC0CM0293
SOURCE      synthetic DNA construct
  ORGANISM  synthetic DNA construct
REFERENCE   1 (bases 1 to 2323)
  AUTHORS   Cai YM, Kallam K, Tidd H, Gendarini G, Salzman A, Patron NJ
  TITLE     Rational design of minimal synthetic promoters for plants.
  JOURNAL   Nucleic Acids Res. 2020 Aug 28. pii: 5897334. doi:
            10.1093/nar/gkaa682.
  PUBMED    32856047
REFERENCE   2 (bases 1 to 2323)
  AUTHORS   .
  TITLE     Direct Submission
  JOURNAL   Exported May 13, 2021 from SnapGene Server 1.1.58
            http://www.snapgene.com
FEATURES             Location/Qualifiers
     source          1..2323
                     /organism="synthetic DNA construct"
                     /mol_type="other DNA"
     primer_bind     200..219
                     /label=CAT-R
                     /note="Chloramphenicol resistance gene, reverse primer"
     primer_bind     447..465
                     /label=pBRforEco
                     /note="pBR322 vectors, upsteam of EcoRI site, forward
                     primer"
     terminator      469..512
                     /label=bacterial terminator
                     /note="putative bacterial transcription terminator"
     terminator      811..868
                     /label=his operon terminator
                     /note="This putative transcriptin terminator from the E.
                     coli his operon has a 2-bp deletion introduced during
                     synthesis. Its efficiency has not been determined."
     primer_bind     complement(892..909)
                     /label=L4440
                     /note="L4440 vector, forward primer"
     rep_origin      complement(1063..1651)
                     /direction=LEFT
                     /label=ori
                     /note="high-copy-number ColE1/pMB1/pBR322/pUC origin of
                     replication"
     primer_bind     complement(1143..1162)
                     /label=pBR322ori-F
                     /note="pBR322 origin, forward primer"
     terminator      1834..1928
                     /label=lambda t0 terminator
                     /note="transcription terminator from phage lambda"
     CDS             complement(1949..285)
                     /codon_start=1
                     /gene="cat"
                     /product="chloramphenicol acetyltransferase"
                     /label=CmR
                     /note="confers resistance to chloramphenicol"
                     /translation="MEKKITGYTTVDISQWHRKEHFEAFQSVAQCTYNQTVQLDITAFL
                     KTVKKNKHKFYPAFIHILARLMNAHPEFRMAMKDGELVIWDSVHPCYTVFHEQTETFSS
                     LWSEYHDDFRQFLHIYSQDVACYGENLAYFPKGFIENMFFVSANPWVSFTSFDLNVANM
                     DNFFAPVFTMGKYYTQGDKVLMPLAIQVHHAVCDGFHVGRMLNELQQYCDEWQGGA"
ORIGIN
        1 gaaaacggtg taacaagggt gaacactatc ccatatcacc agctcaccgt ctttcattgc
       61 catacgaaat tccggatgag cattcatcag gcgggcaaga atgtgaataa aggccggata
      121 aaacttgtgc ttatttttct ttacggtctt taaaaaggcc gtaatatcca gctgaacggt
      181 ctggttatag gtacattgag caactgactg aaatgcctca aaatgttctt tacgatgcca
      241 ttgggatata tcaacggtgg tatatccagt gatttttttc tccattttag cttccttagc
      301 tcctgaaaat ctcgataact caaaaaatac gcccggtagt gatcttattt cattatggtg
      361 aaagttggaa cctcttacgt gcccgatcaa ctcgagtgcc acctgacgtc taagaaacca
      421 ttattatcat gacattaacc tataaaaata ggcgtatcac gaggcagaat ttcagataaa
      481 aaaaatcctt agctttcgct aaggatgatt tctggaattc ggtctcagga gagcggagaa
      541 ttaagggagt cacgttatga cccccgccga tgacgcggga caagccgttt tacgtttgga
      601 actgacagaa ccgcaacgtt gaaggagcca ctcagccgcg ggtttctgga gtttaatgag
      661 ctaagcacat acgtcagaaa ccattattgc gcgttcaaaa gtcgcctaag gtcactatca
      721 gctagcaaaa atgctccact gacgttccat aaattcccct cggtatccaa ttagagtctc
      781 atattcactc tcatactcga gaccctgcag tccggcaaaa aagggcaagg tgtcaccacc
      841 ctgccctttt tctttaaaac cgaaaagatt acttcgcgtt atgcaggctt cctcgctcac
      901 tgactcgctg cgctcggtcg ttcggctgcg gcgagcggta tcagctcact caaaggcggt
      961 aatacggtta tccacagaat caggggataa cgcaggaaag aacatgtgag caaaaggcca
     1021 gcaaaaggcc aggaaccgta aaaaggccgc gttgctggcg tttttccaca ggctccgccc
     1081 ccctgacgag catcacaaaa atcgacgctc aagtcagagg tggcgaaacc cgacaggact
     1141 ataaagatac caggcgtttc cccctggaag ctccctcgtg cgctctcctg ttccgaccct
     1201 gccgcttacc ggatacctgt ccgcctttct cccttcggga agcgtggcgc tttctcatag
     1261 ctcacgctgt aggtatctca gttcggtgta ggtcgttcgc tccaagctgg gctgtgtgca
     1321 cgaacccccc gttcagcccg accgctgcgc cttatccggt aactatcgtc ttgagtccaa
     1381 cccggtaaga cacgacttat cgccactggc agcagccact ggtaacagga ttagcagagc
     1441 gaggtatgta ggcggtgcta cagagttctt gaagtggtgg cctaactacg gctacactag
     1501 aagaacagta tttggtatct gcgctctgct gaagccagtt accttcggaa aaagagttgg
     1561 tagctcttga tccggcaaac aaaccaccgc tggtagcggt ggtttttttg tttgcaagca
     1621 gcagattacg cgcagaaaaa aaggatctca agaagatcct ttgatctttt ctacggggtc
     1681 tgacgctcag tggaacgaaa actcacgtta agggattttg gtcatgagat tatcaaaaag
     1741 gatcttcacc tagatccttt taaattaaaa atgaagtttt aaatcaatct aaagtatata
     1801 tgagtaaact tggtctgaca gctcgaggct tggattctca ccaataaaaa acgcccggcg
     1861 gcaaccgagc gttctgaaca aatccagatg gagttctgag gtcattactg gatctatcaa
     1921 caggagtcca agcgagctcg atatcaaatt acgccccgcc ctgccactca tcgcagtact
     1981 gttgtaattc attaagcatt ctgccgacat ggaagccatc acaaacggca tgatgaacct
     2041 gaatcgccag cggcatcagc accttgtcgc cttgcgtata atatttgccc atggtgaaaa
     2101 cgggggcgaa gaagttgtcc atattggcca cgtttaaatc aaaactggtg aaactcaccc
     2161 agggattggc tgagacgaaa aacatattct caataaaccc tttagggaaa taggccaggt
     2221 tttcaccgta acacgccaca tcttgcgaat atatgtgtag aaactgccgg aaatcgtcgt
     2281 ggtattcact ccagagcgat gaaaacgttt cagtttgctc atg
//
