[The description below was written by a language model from this plasmid's Addgene catalogue record and the feature table of its GenBank file.]
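Description:
pEPYC0CM0293 is a small (2,323 bp) circular Phytobricks Level 0 part plasmid built in the pUAP1 universal acceptor backbone, a synthetic biology vector used to domesticate standard parts for Golden Gate/MoClo-style hierarchical assembly of plant constructs. It is maintained in E. coli as a high-copy plasmid through a ColE1/pMB1/pUC-type origin of replication and is selected with chloramphenicol via the cat gene (chloramphenicol acetyltransferase), which spans the numbering origin of the circular map. The backbone carries three annotated transcription terminators: a putative bacterial terminator, a his operon terminator, and the phage lambda t0 terminator. The first two lie on either side of the unannotated interval where the part most plausibly sits, an arrangement that would insulate it from read-through transcription.

The insert is a synthetic sequence named NOS(ΔG2like+), cloned using BpiI sites that were destroyed during cloning, as is typical when a part is captured into a universal acceptor so that it can later be released with a different Type IIS enzyme carrying standard fusion overhangs. The feature table does not annotate the insert itself, and the record gives no detailed description of it. The name and the associated work on rational design of minimal synthetic plant promoters suggest a variant of the nopaline synthase (NOS) promoter altered with respect to a G2-like transcription factor binding element, but the exact modification is not stated. The plasmid contains no plant selection marker, reporter or T-DNA borders. It serves purely as a storage and donor vector for a regulatory part intended for assembly into higher-level transcriptional units, for example to test promoter activity in plants.
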