Addgene plasmid #154501: pEPYC0CM0293
Purpose: Phytobricks Level 0 part
Depositing lab: Nicola Patron. Depositing organization: Earlham Institute. Publication: Rational design of minimal synthetic promoters for plants. Cai YM, Kallam K, Tidd H, Gendarini G, Salzman A, Patron NJ. Nucleic Acids Res. 2020 Aug 28. pii: 5897334. doi: 10.1093/nar/gkaa682. PubMed 32856047.
Backbone
  Vector backbone: pUAP1
  Vector type: Synthetic Biology
Growth in bacteria
  Bacterial resistance: Chloramphenicol, 25 μg/mL
  Growth temperature: 37°C
  Growth strain: NEB Stable
  Copy number: High Copy
Gene/Insert
  Gene/Insert name: NOS(ΔG2like+)
  Species: Synthetic
  Cloning method: Restriction Enzyme; 5′ cloning site BpiI (destroyed during cloning); 3′ cloning site BpiI (destroyed during cloning)
Terms and licenses: Academic/Nonprofit Terms; Industry Terms: Not Available to Industry
Depositor comments: Please visit https://www.biorxiv.org/content/10.1101/2020.05.14.095406v1 for bioRxiv preprint.
How to cite: pEPYC0CM0293 was a gift from Nicola Patron (Addgene plasmid # 154501 ; http://n2t.net/addgene:154501 ; RRID:Addgene_154501)
